Addgene plasmid #196269: pcDNA3.1-3XHA-p53 Δ1-42
Purpose: Mammalian expression of 3xHA tagged p53 Δ1-42 (ΔTAD1)
Depositing lab: Laura Attardi. Depositing organization: Stanford University. Publication: The Mettl3 epitranscriptomic writer amplifies p53 stress responses. Raj N, Wang M, Seoane JA, Zhao RL, Kaiser AM, Moonie NA, Demeter J, Boutelle AM, Kerr CH, Mulligan AS, Moffatt C, Zeng SX, Lu H, Barna M, Curtis C, Chang HY, Jackson PK, Attardi LD. Mol Cell. 2022 Jul 7;82(13):2370-2384.e10. doi: 10.1016/j.molcel.2022.04.010. Epub 2022 May 4. PubMed 35512709.
Backbone
  Vector backbone: pCDNA-3xHA
  Backbone size w/o insert (bp): 5500
  Total vector size (bp): 6547
  Vector type: Mammalian Expression
  Selectable markers: Neomycin (select with G418)
Growth in bacteria
  Bacterial resistance: Ampicillin, 100 μg/mL
  Growth temperature: 37°C
  Growth strain: DH5alpha
  Copy number: High Copy
Gene/Insert
  Gene/Insert name: p53 Δ1-42
  Species: M. musculus (mouse)
  Insert size (bp): 1047
  Mutation: deleted amino acids 1 to 42
  Entrez Gene: Trp53 (a.k.a. Tp53, bbl, bfy, bhy, p44, p53)
  Promoter: CMV
  Tag / fusion protein: 3xHA (N terminal on backbone)
  Cloning method: Restriction Enzyme; 5′ cloning site AscI (not destroyed); 3′ cloning site PacI (not destroyed)
  Sequencing primers: 5′ CMV/T7; 3′ bGH reverse
Terms and licenses: Academic/Nonprofit Terms; Industry Terms: Not Available to Industry
How to cite: pcDNA3.1-3XHA-p53 Δ1-42 was a gift from Laura Attardi (Addgene plasmid # 196269 ; http://n2t.net/addgene:196269 ; RRID:Addgene_196269)
