[The description below was written by a language model from this plasmid's Addgene catalogue record and pLannotate feature annotations shown in this document.]
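Description:
pcDNA3.1-3XHA-p53 Δ1-42 is a mammalian expression plasmid built on a pcDNA-3xHA backbone (a pcDNA3.1-type vector) for producing an N-terminally truncated mouse p53 protein. It is maintained in E. coli as a high-copy plasmid through a ColE1/pUC-type origin and selected with ampicillin via the β-lactamase gene. An f1 phage origin is also present. For selection in mammalian cells, an SV40 early promoter drives the neomycin phosphotransferase gene, followed by an SV40 polyadenylation signal, allowing G418 selection of stable transfectants. The catalogue lists a total size of 6,547 bp, while the sequenced record is slightly longer at 6,678 nt.

The expression cassette consists of the human CMV immediate-early enhancer and promoter, a T7 promoter that also serves as a sequencing primer site, the tagged coding region, and the bovine growth hormone polyadenylation signal. The insert is mouse Trp53 lacking amino acids 1 to 42, which removes the first transactivation domain (ΔTAD1). It was cloned between AscI and PacI sites, both of which are retained. A 3xHA epitope tag supplied by the backbone is fused to the N terminus. The automated annotation does not call the tag as a separate feature, but there is an unannotated gap between the T7 promoter and the start of the p53 fragment where it would be expected to lie. Several short fragment hits in the table (HIV-1 LTR, ble, lacI, RSF ori, bom) look like partial matches or backbone remnants rather than functional parts.

The plasmid is intended for transient or stable expression of HA-tagged p53 ΔTAD1 in mammalian cells. The tag permits detection or immunoprecipitation with anti-HA antibodies, for instance when comparing the deletion mutant with other p53 variants in domain-mapping or interaction studies.
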