Features (pLannotate 1.2.2; 21 found; start..end, strand, type, name):
      1..589     -  rep_origin     ori: high-copy-number ColE1/pMB1/pBR322/pUC origin of replication
    760..1620    -  CDS            AmpR: β-lactamase; bla; confers resistance to ampicillin, carbenicillin, and related antibiotics
   1621..1725    -  promoter       AmpR promoter: bla
   1784..1836    -  misc_feature   bom (fragment): basis of mobility region from pBR322
   1991..2370    +  enhancer       CMV enhancer: human cytomegalovirus immediate early enhancer
   2371..2574    +  promoter       CMV promoter: human cytomegalovirus (CMV) immediate early promoter
   2570..2603    +  LTR            5' LTR (truncated) (fragment): truncated 5' long terminal repeat (LTR) from HIV-1
   2619..2637    +  promoter       T7 promoter: promoter for bacteriophage T7 RNA polymerase
   2851..3894    +  CDS            Tp53 (fragment): P53_MOUSE - Also known as P53, Trp53. Experimental evidence at protein level: Swiss-Prot protein existence level 1. Acts as a tumor suppressor in many tumor types; induces growth arrest or apoptosis depending on the physiological circumstances and cell type. Involved in cell cycle regulation as a trans-activator that acts to negatively regulate cell division by controlling a set of genes required for this process. One of the activated genes is an inhibitor of cyclin-dependent kinases. Apoptosis induction seems to be mediated either by stimulation of BAX and FAS antigen expression, or by repres
   4029..4253    +  polyA_signal   bGH poly(A) signal: bovine growth hormone polyadenylation signal
   4257..4278    +  promoter       SV40 promoter (fragment): SV40 enhancer and early promoter
   4299..4727    +  rep_origin     f1 ori (sequence partly withheld): f1 bacteriophage origin of replication; arrow indicates direction of (+) strand synthesis
   4741..5070    +  promoter       SV40 promoter: SV40 enhancer and early promoter
   5137..5928    +  CDS            neo: KKA2_KLEPN - Also known as kan, nptII. Experimental evidence at protein level: Swiss-Prot protein existence level 1. Resistance to kanamycin, neomycin, paromomycin, ribostamycin, butirosin and gentamicin B. From Klebsiella pneumoniae.
   5954..6112    +  CDS            ble (fragment): BLE_KLEPN - Experimental evidence at protein level: Swiss-Prot protein existence level 1. Binding protein with a strong affinity to the bleomycin family of antibiotics. Binds to CL990; an antimitotic-antibiotic compound. From Klebsiella pneumoniae.
   6107..6228    +  polyA_signal   SV40 poly(A) signal: SV40 polyadenylation signal
   6301..6317    -  protein_bind   lac operator: The lac repressor binds to the lac operator to inhibit transcription in E. coli. This inhibition can be relieved by adding lactose or isopropyl-β-D-thiogalactopyranoside (IPTG). lac repressor encoded by lacI
   6325..6355    -  promoter       lac promoter: promoter for the E. coli lac operon
   6370..6391    -  protein_bind   CAP binding site: CAP binding activates transcription in the presence of cAMP. E. coli catabolite activator protein
   6404..6496    -  CDS            lacI (fragment): lac repressor; lacI; The lac repressor binds to the lac operator to inhibit transcription in E. coli. This inhibition can be relieved by adding lactose or isopropyl-β-D-thiogalactopyranoside (IPTG).
   6498..6631    -  rep_origin     RSF ori (fragment): Plasmids containing the RSF 1030 origin of replication can be propagated in E. coli cells that contain additional plasmids with compatible origins.
>Addgene plasmid #196269 | pcDNA3.1-3XHA-p53 Δ1-42 | addgene full sequence | sequence record 387850 | Addgene NGS Result
TTTCCATAGGCTCCGCCCCCCTGACGAGCATCACAAAAATCGACGCTCAAGTCAGAGGTGGCGAAACCCG
ACAGGACTATAAAGATACCAGGCGTTTCCCCCTGGAAGCTCCCTCGTGCGCTCTCCTGTTCCGACCCTGC
CGCTTACCGGATACCTGTCCGCCTTTCTCCCTTCGGGAAGCGTGGCGCTTTCTCATAGCTCACGCTGTAG
GTATCTCAGTTCGGTGTAGGTCGTTCGCTCCAAGCTGGGCTGTGTGCACGAACCCCCCGTTCAGCCCGAC
CGCTGCGCCTTATCCGGTAACTATCGTCTTGAGTCCAACCCGGTAAGACACGACTTATCGCCACTGGCAG
CAGCCACTGGTAACAGGATTAGCAGAGCGAGGTATGTAGGCGGTGCTACAGAGTTCTTGAAGTGGTGGCC
TAACTACGGCTACACTAGAAGAACAGTATTTGGTATCTGCGCTCTGCTGAAGCCAGTTACCTTCGGAAAA
AGAGTTGGTAGCTCTTGATCCGGCAAACAAACCACCGCTGGTAGCGGTGGTTTTTTTGTTTGCAAGCAGC
AGATTACGCGCAGAAAAAAAGGATCTCAAGAAGATCCTTTGATCTTTTCTACGGGGTCTGACGCTCAGTG
GAACGAAAACTCACGTTAAGGGATTTTGGTCATGAGATTATCAAAAAGGATCTTCACCTAGATCCTTTTA
AATTAAAAATGAAGTTTTAAATCAATCTAAAGTATATATGAGTAAACTTGGTCTGACAGTTACCAATGCT
TAATCAGTGAGGCACCTATCTCAGCGATCTGTCTATTTCGTTCATCCATAGTTGCCTGACTCCCCGTCGT
GTAGATAACTACGATACGGGAGGGCTTACCATCTGGCCCCAGTGCTGCAATGATACCGCGAGACCCACGC
TCACCGGCTCCAGATTTATCAGCAATAAACCAGCCAGCCGGAAGGGCCGAGCGCAGAAGTGGTCCTGCAA
CTTTATCCGCCTCCATCCAGTCTATTAATTGTTGCCGGGAAGCTAGAGTAAGTAGTTCGCCAGTTAATAG
TTTGCGCAACGTTGTTGCCATTGCTACAGGCATCGTGGTGTCACGCTCGTCGTTTGGTATGGCTTCATTC
AGCTCCGGTTCCCAACGATCAAGGCGAGTTACATGATCCCCCATGTTGTGCAAAAAAGCGGTTAGCTCCT
TCGGTCCTCCGATCGTTGTCAGAAGTAAGTTGGCCGCAGTGTTATCACTCATGGTTATGGCAGCACTGCA
TAATTCTCTTACTGTCATGCCATCCGTAAGATGCTTTTCTGTGACTGGTGAGTACTCAACCAAGTCATTC
TGAGAATAGTGTATGCGGCGACCGAGTTGCTCTTGCCCGGCGTCAATACGGGATAATACCGCGCCACATA
GCAGAACTTTAAAAGTGCTCATCATTGGAAAACGTTCTTCGGGGCGAAAACTCTCAAGGATCTTACCGCT
GTTGAGATCCAGTTCGATGTAACCCACTCGTGCACCCAACTGATCTTCAGCATCTTTTACTTTCACCAGC
GTTTCTGGGTGAGCAAAAACAGGAAGGCAAAATGCCGCAAAAAAGGGAATAAGGGCGACACGGAAATGTT
GAATACTCATACTCTTCCTTTTTCAATATTATTGAAGCATTTATCAGGGTTATTGTCTCATGAGCGGATA
CATATTTGAATGTATTTAGAAAAATAAACAAATAGGGGTTCCGCGCACATTTCCCCGAAAAGTGCCACCT
GACGTCGACGGATCGGGAGATCTCCCGATCCCCTATGGTGCACTCTCAGTACAATCTGCTCTGATGCCGC
ATAGTTAAGCCAGTATCTGCTCCCTGCTTGTGTGTTGGAGGTCGCTGAGTAGTGCGCGAGCAAAATTTAA
GCTACAACAAGGCAAGGCTTGACCGACAATTGCATGAAGAATCTGCTTAGGGTTAGGCGTTTTGCGCTGC
TTCGCGATGTACGGGCCAGATATACGCGTTGACATTGATTATTGACTAGTTATTAATAGTAATCAATTAC
GGGGTCATTAGTTCATAGCCCATATATGGAGTTCCGCGTTACATAACTTACGGTAAATGGCCCGCCTGGC
TGACCGCCCAACGACCCCCGCCCATTGACGTCAATAATGACGTATGTTCCCATAGTAACGCCAATAGGGA
CTTTCCATTGACGTCAATGGGTGGAGTATTTACGGTAAACTGCCCACTTGGCAGTACATCAAGTGTATCA
TATGCCAAGTACGCCCCCTATTGACGTCAATGACGGTAAATGGCCCGCCTGGCATTATGCCCAGTACATG
ACCTTATGGGACTTTCCTACTTGGCAGTACATCTACGTATTAGTCATCGCTATTACCATGGTGATGCGGT
TTTGGCAGTACATCAATGGGCGTGGATAGCGGTTTGACTCACGGGGATTTCCAAGTCTCCACCCCATTGA
CGTCAATGGGAGTTTGTTTTGGCACCAAAATCAACGGGACTTTCCAAAATGTCGTAACAACTCCGCCCCA
TTGACGCAAATGGGCGGTAGGCGTGTACGGTGGGAGGTCTATATAAGCAGAGCTCTCTGGCTAACTAGAG
AACCCACTGCTTACTGGCTTATCGAAATTAATACGACTCACTATAGGGAGACCCAAGCTGGCTAGTTAAG
CTTGGTACCGAGCTCGGATCCACTAGTCCAGTGTGGTGGAATTCTGCAGATAAACGCCACCATGGGGCAA
CAAGGATACCCGTATGATGTTCCGGATTACGCTGGCTACCCATACGACGTCCCAGACTACGCTGGCTACC
CATACGACGTCCCAGACTACGCTCAAGGAGTGCGGCCGCGGGGGCGCGCCGATCTGTTGCTGCCCCAGGA
TGTTGAGGAGTTTTTTGAAGGCCCAAGTGAAGCCCTCCGAGTGTCAGGAGCTCCTGCAGCACAGGACCCT
GTCACCGAGACCCCTGGGCCAGTGGCCCCTGCCCCAGCCACTCCATGGCCCCTGTCATCTTTTGTCCCTT
CTCAAAAAACTTACCAGGGCAACTATGGCTTCCACCTGGGCTTCCTGCAGTCTGGGACAGCCAAGTCTGT
TATGTGCACGTACTCTCCTCCCCTCAATAAGCTATTCTGCCAGCTGGCGAAGACGTGCCCTGTGCAGTTG
TGGGTCAGCGCCACACCTCCAGCTGGGAGCCGTGTCCGCGCCATGGCCATCTACAAGAAGTCACAGCACA
TGACGGAGGTCGTGAGACGCTGCCCCCACCATGAGCGCTGCTCCGATGGTGATGGCCTGGCTCCTCCCCA
GCATCTTATCCGGGTGGAAGGAAATTTGTATCCCGAGTATCTGGAAGACAGGCAGACTTTTCGCCACAGC
GTGGTGGTACCTTATGAGCCACCCGAGGCCGGCTCTGAGTATACCACCATCCACTACAAGTACATGTGTA
ATAGCTCCTGCATGGGGGGCATGAACCGCCGACCTATCCTTACCATCATCACACTGGAAGACTCCAGTGG
GAACCTTCTGGGACGGGACAGCTTTGAGGTTCGTGTTTGTGCCTGCCCTGGGAGAGACCGCCGTACAGAA
GAAGAAAATTTCCGCAAAAAGGAAGTCCTTTGCCCTGAACTGCCCCCAGGGAGCGCAAAGAGAGCGCTGC
CCACCTGCACAAGCGCCTCTCCCCCGCAAAAGAAAAAACCACTTGATGGAGAGTATTTCACCCTCAAGAT
CCGCGGGCGTAAACGCTTCGAGATGTTCCGGGAGCTAAATGAGGCCTTAGAGTTAAAGGATGCCCATGCT
ACAGAGGAGTCTGGAGACAGCAGGGCTCACTCCAGCTACCTGAAGACCAAGAAGGGCCAGTCTACTTCCC
GCCATAAAAAAACAATGGTCAAGAAAGTGGGGCCTGACTCAGACTGATTAATTAAGTCTAGAGTCGAGTC
TAGAGGGCCCGCGGTTCGAACAAAAACTCATCTCAGAAGAGGATCTGAATATGCATACCGGTCATCATCA
CCATCACCATTGAGTTTAAACCCGCTGATCAGCCTCGACTGTGCCTTCTAGTTGCCAGCCATCTGTTGTT
TGCCCCTCCCCCGTGCCTTCCTTGACCCTGGAAGGTGCCACTCCCACTGTCCTTTCCTAATAAAATGAGG
AAATTGCATCGCATTGTCTGAGTAGGTGTCATTCTATTCTGGGGGGTGGGGTGGGGCAGGACAGCAAGGG
GGAGGATTGGGAAGACAATAGCAGGCATGCTGGGGATGCGGTGGGCTCTATGGCTTCTGAGGCGGAAAGA
ACCAGCTGGGGCTCTAGGGGGTATCCCC
[124 nt withheld, positions 4299-4422]
C
[91 nt withheld, positions 4424-4514]
A
[49 nt withheld, positions 4516-4564]
CCTTTGACGTTGGAGTCCACGTTCTTT
[37 nt withheld, positions 4592-4628]
ACCCTATCTCGGTCTATTCTTTTGATTTATAAGGGATTTTGCCGATTTCGGCCTATTGGTTAAAAAATGA
GCTGATTTAACAAAAATTTAACGCGAATTAATTCTGTGGAATGTGTGTCAGTTAGGGTGTGGAAAGTCCC
CAGGCTCCCCAGCAGGCAGAAGTATGCAAAGCATGCATCTCAATTAGTCAGCAACCAGGTGTGGAAAGTC
CCCAGGCTCCCCAGCAGGCAGAAGTATGCAAAGCATGCATCTCAATTAGTCAGCAACCATAGTCCCGCCC
CTAACTCCGCCCATCCCGCCCCTAACTCCGCCCAGTTCCGCCCATTCTCCGCCCCATGGCTGACTAATTT
TTTTTATTTATGCAGAGGCCGAGGCCGCCTCTGCCTCTGAGCTATTCCAGAAGTAGTGAGGAGGCTTTTT
TGGAGGCCTAGGCTTTTGCAAAAAGCTCCCGGGAGCTTGTATATCCATTTTCGGATCTGATCAAGAGACA
GGATGAGGATCGTTTCGCATGATTGAACAAGATGGATTGCACGCAGGTTCTCCGGCCGCTTGGGTGGAGA
GGCTATTCGGCTATGACTGGGCACAACAGACAATCGGCTGCTCTGATGCCGCCGTGTTCCGGCTGTCAGC
GCAGGGGCGCCCGGTTCTTTTTGTCAAGACCGACCTGTCCGGTGCCCTGAATGAACTGCAGGACGAGGCA
GCGCGGCTATCGTGGCTGGCCACGACGGGCGTTCCTTGCGCAGCTGTGCTCGACGTTGTCACTGAAGCGG
GAAGGGACTGGCTGCTATTGGGCGAAGTGCCGGGGCAGGATCTCCTGTCATCTCACCTTGCTCCTGCCGA
GAAAGTATCCATCATGGCTGATGCAATGCGGCGGCTGCATACGCTTGATCCGGCTACCTGCCCATTCGAC
CACCAAGCGAAACATCGCATCGAGCGAGCACGTACTCGGATGGAAGCCGGTCTTGTCGATCAGGATGATC
TGGACGAAGAGCATCAGGGGCTCGCGCCAGCCGAACTGTTCGCCAGGCTCAAGGCGCGCATGCCCGACGG
CGAGGATCTCGTCGTGACCCATGGCGATGCCTGCTTGCCGAATATCATGGTGGAAAATGGCCGCTTTTCT
GGATTCATCGACTGTGGCCGGCTGGGTGTGGCGGACCGCTATCAGGACATAGCGTTGGCTACCCGTGATA
TTGCTGAAGAGCTTGGCGGCGAATGGGCTGACCGCTTCCTCGTGCTTTACGGTATCGCCGCTCCCGATTC
GCAGCGCATCGCCTTCTATCGCCTTCTTGACGAGTTCTTCTGAGCGGGACTCTGGGGTTCGCGAAATGAC
CGACCAAGCGACGCCCAACCTGCCATCACGAGATTTCGATTCCACCGCCGCCTTCTATGAAAGGTTGGGC
TTCGGAATCGTTTTCCGGGACGCCGGCTGGATGATCCTCCAGCGCGGGGATCTCATGCTGGAGTTCTTCG
CCCACCCCAACTTGTTTATTGCAGCTTATAATGGTTACAAATAAAGCAATAGCATCACAAATTTCACAAA
TAAAGCATTTTTTTCACTGCATTCTAGTTGTGGTTTGTCCAAACTCATCAATGTATCTTATCATGTCTGT
ATACCGTCGACCTCTAGCTAGAGCTTGGCGTAATCATGGTCATAGCTGTTTCCTGTGTGAAATTGTTATC
CGCTCACAATTCCACACAACATACGAGCCGGAAGCATAAAGTGTAAAGCCTGGGGTGCCTAATGAGTGAG
CTAACTCACATTAATTGCGTTGCGCTCACTGCCCGCTTTCCAGTCGGGAAACCTGTCGTGCCAGCTGCAT
TAATGAATCGGCCAACGCGCGGGGAGAGGCGGTTTGCGTATTGGGCGCTCTTCCGCTTCCTCGCTCACTG
ACTCGCTGCGCTCGGTCGTTCGGCTGCGGCGAGCGGTATCAGCTCACTCAAAGGCGGTAATACGGTTATC
CACAGAATCAGGGGATAACGCAGGAAAGAACATGTGAGCAAAAGGCCAGCAAAAGGCCAGGAACCGTAAA
AAGGCCGCGTTGCTGGCGTT
